>Addgene plasmid #226971 | pET28a-OuIAD(H514A) | addgene full sequence | sequence record 451208 | Addgene NGS Result
CCCGACATTATCGCGAGCCCATTTATACCCATATAAATCAGCATCCATGTTGGAATTTAATCGCGGCCTA
GAGCAAGACGTTTCCCGTTGAATATGGCTCATAACACCCCTTGTATTACTGTTTATGTAAGCAGACAGTT
TTATTGTTCATGACCAAAATCCCTTAACGTGAGTTTTCGTTCCACTGAGCGTCAGACCCCGTAGAAAAGA
TCAAAGGATCTTCTTGAGATCCTTTTTTTCTGCGCGTAATCTGCTGCTTGCAAACAAAAAAACCACCGCT
ACCAGCGGTGGTTTGTTTGCCGGATCAAGAGCTACCAACTCTTTTTCCGAAGGTAACTGGCTTCAGCAGA
GCGCAGATACCAAATACTGTCCTTCTAGTGTAGCCGTAGTTAGGCCACCACTTCAAGAACTCTGTAGCAC
CGCCTACATACCTCGCTCTGCTAATCCTGTTACCAGTGGCTGCTGCCAGTGGCGATAAGTCGTGTCTTAC
CGGGTTGGACTCAAGACGATAGTTACCGGATAAGGCGCAGCGGTCGGGCTGAACGGGGGGTTCGTGCACA
CAGCCCAGCTTGGAGCGAACGACCTACACCGAACTGAGATACCTACAGCGTGAGCTATGAGAAAGCGCCA
CGCTTCCCGAAGGGAGAAAGGCGGACAGGTATCCGGTAAGCGGCAGGGTCGGAACAGGAGAGCGCACGAG
GGAGCTTCCAGGGGGAAACGCCTGGTATCTTTATAGTCCTGTCGGGTTTCGCCACCTCTGACTTGAGCGT
CGATTTTTGTGATGCTCGTCAGGGGGGCGGAGCCTATGGAAAAACGCCAGCAACGCGGCCTTTTTACGGT
TCCTGGCCTTTTGCTGGCCTTTTGCTCACATGTTCTTTCCTGCGTTATCCCCTGATTCTGTGGATAACCG
TATTACCGCCTTTGAGTGAGCTGATACCGCTCGCCGCAGCCGAACGACCGAGCGCAGCGAGTCAGTGAGC
GAGGAAGCGGAAGAGCGCCTGATGCGGTATTTTCTCCTTACGCATCTGTGCGGTATTTCACACCGCAATG
GTGCACTCTCAGTACAATCTGCTCTGATGCCGCATAGTTAAGCCAGTATACACTCCGCTATCGCTACGTG
ACTGGGTCATGGCTGCGCCCCGACACCCGCCAACACCCGCTGACGCGCCCTGACGGGCTTGTCTGCTCCC
GGCATCCGCTTACAGACAAGCTGTGACCGTCTCCGGGAGCTGCATGTGTCAGAGGTTTTCACCGTCATCA
CCGAAACGCGCGAGGCAGCTGCGGTAAAGCTCATCAGCGTGGTCGTGAAGCGATTCACAGATGTCTGCCT
GTTCATCCGCGTCCAGCTCGTTGAGTTTCTCCAGAAGCGTTAATGTCTGGCTTCTGATAAAGCGGGCCAT
GTTAAGGGCGGTTTTTTCCTGTTTGGTCACTGATGCCTCCGTGTAAGGGGGATTTCTGTTCATGGGGGTA
ATGATACCGATGAAACGAGAGAGGATGCTCACGATACGGGTTACTGATGATGAACATGCCCGGTTACTGG
AACGTTGTGAGGGTAAACAACTGGCGGTATGGATGCGGCGGGACCAGAGAAAAATCACTCAGGGTCAATG
CCAGCGCTTCGTTAATACAGATGTAGGTGTTCCACAGGGTAGCCAGCAGCATCCTGCGATGCAGATCCGG
AACATAATGGTGCAGGGCGCTGACTTCCGCGTTTCCAGACTTTACGAAACACGGAAACCGAAGACCATTC
ATGTTGTTGCTCAGGTCGCAGACGTTTTGCAGCAGCAGTCGCTTCACGTTCGCTCGCGTATCGGTGATTC
ATTCTGCTAACCAGTAAGGCAACCCCGCCAGCCTAGCCGGGTCCTCAACGACAGGAGCACGATCATGCGC
ACCCGTGGGGCCGCCATGCCGGCGATAATGGCCTGCTTCTCGCCGAAACGTTTGGTGGCGGGACCAGTGA
CGAAGGCTTGAGCGAGGGCGTGCAAGATTCCGAATACCGCAAGCGACAGGCCGATCATCGTCGCGCTCCA
GCGAAAGCGGTCCTCGCCGAAAATGACCCAGAGCGCTGCCGGCACCTGTCCTACGAGTTGCATGATAAAG
AAGACAGTCATAAGTGCGGCGACGATAGTCATGCCCCGCGCCCACCGGAAGGAGCTGACTGGGTTGAAGG
CTCTCAAGGGCATCGGTCGAGATCCCGGTGCCTAATGAGTGAGCTAACTTACATTAATTGCGTTGCGCTC
ACTGCCCGCTTTCCAGTCGGGAAACCTGTCGTGCCAGCTGCATTAATGAATCGGCCAACGCGCGGGGAGA
GGCGGTTTGCGTATTGGGCGCCAGGGTGGTTTTTCTTTTCACCAGTGAGACGGGCAACAGCTGATTGCCC
TTCACCGCCTGGCCCTGAGAGAGTTGCAGCAAGCGGTCCACGCTGGTTTGCCCCAGCAGGCGAAAATCCT
GTTTGATGGTGGTTAACGGCGGGATATAACATGAGCTGTCTTCGGTATCGTCGTATCCCACTACCGAGAT
ATCCGCACCAACGCGCAGCCCGGACTCGGTAATGGCGCGCATTGCGCCCAGCGCCATCTGATCGTTGGCA
ACCAGCATCGCAGTGGGAACGATGCCCTCATTCAGCATTTGCATGGTTTGTTGAAAACCGGACATGGCAC
TCCAGTCGCCTTCCCGTTCCGCTATCGGCTGAATTTGATTGCGAGTGAGATATTTATGCCAGCCAGCCAG
ACGCAGACGCGCCGAGACAGAACTTAATGGGCCCGCTAACAGCGCGATTTGCTGGTGACCCAATGCGACC
AGATGCTCCACGCCCAGTCGCGTACCGTCTTCATGGGAGAAAATAATACTGTTGATGGGTGTCTGGTCAG
AGACATCAAGAAATAACGCCGGAACATTAGTGCAGGCAGCTTCCACAGCAATGGCATCCTGGTCATCCAG
CGGATAGTTAATGATCAGCCCACTGACGCGTTGCGCGAGAAGATTGTGCACCGCCGCTTTACAGGCTTCG
ACGCCGCTTCGTTCTACCATCGACACCACCACGCTGGCACCCAGTTGATCGGCGCGAGATTTAATCGCCG
CGACAATTTGCGACGGCGCGTGCAGGGCCAGACTGGAGGTGGCAACGCCAATCAGCAACGACTGTTTGCC
CGCCAGTTGTTGTGCCACGCGGTTGGGAATGTAATTCAGCTCCGCCATCGCCGCTTCCACTTTTTCCCGC
GTTTTCGCAGAAACGTGGCTGGCCTGGTTCACCACGCGGGAAACGGTCTGATAAGAGACACCGGCATACT
CTGCGACATCGTATAACGTTACTGGTTTCACATTCACCACCCTGAATTGACTCTCTTCCGGGCGCTATCA
TGCCATACCGCGAAAGGTTTTGCGCCATTCGATGGTGTCCGGGATCTCGACGCTCTCCCTTATGCGACTC
CTGCATTAGGAAGCAGCCCAGTAGTAGGTTGAGGCCGTTGAGCACCGCCGCCGCAAGGAATGGTGCATGC
AAGGAGATGGCGCCCAACAGTCCCCCGGCCACGGGGCCTGCCACCATACCCACGCCGAAACAAGCGCTCA
TGAGCCCGAAGTGGCGAGCCCGATCTTCCCCATCGGTGATGTCGGCGATATAGGCGCCAGCAACCGCACC
TGTGGCGCCGGTGATGCCGGCCACGATGCGTCCGGCGTAGAGGATCGAGATCTCGATCCCGCGAAATTAA
TACGACTCACTATAGGGGAATTGTGAGCGGATAACAATTCCCCTCTAGAAATAATTTTGTTTAACTTTAA
GAAGGAGATATACCATGGGCAGCAGCCATCATCATCATCATCACAGCAGCGGCCTGGTGCCGCGCGGCAG
CCATATGGAGGAGTCTCTGGTTCTCGAGATGCTGCAGACCGGTAAGACGGCCACGTGGCCGGCAAAGAAT
CAGCTGCAGGAAAGCGGCGAGGTCGTCGACAAGGAGGTCAAGGGCACTCCTTCGACCGACCGCACCAGGC
GCATGAAGGAACGCTTCATGAATGCCAAGTGCAAGATGGACATGGAGGCGCCCATCGCATATACCAAGGC
ATGGCGCGAGCATGAAGGCAAGCCGCTTTATGTCCGCAGGGGGCTTGCCTATAAGTATATGCTCGAGCAC
CTCACGCCGGCTATCCGTGAGGACGAGCTCATCACCATGTCCAAGACGCGCTATGACCGTGGTGCCACCC
AGGTCCCCCAATTCGCCACTGACTTCATGATCTCCTTCCTCACCCAGGCCGAAGACCAGAAGGAAGAGGC
AAAGCTGTATTCCGTCGAGGGCAAGGATGAGGCCCATACGGTCGAAGAGGAAGGGTGGACCAAGGTCGGC
CAGCTGTTCTCCATCCGCGAGGAGGAGGTCAAGCCGATGCTTGAGGTCCTCGAGTATTGGAAGACGCGCT
GCGTTGAGAACGTGTCCGACGATTGGATGAAGACCTCCTTCCCCTACTACCAGGACTACGTCAACGCAAA
GAAGGTCGGCCTCTTCCCGGGGTCGGGCCTGCATGCCGGCTGTGACGGCCGCTGGATTCCCGCCTATGAC
GTTGCCCTCGGGGGCCTCAACAGGGTAATCGAGGAGTGCCGCGAGAAGATCGAGAAGACCGTGGTGACCA
CCAAGGAGGTCGCCGACAAGGTCTTCTTCTGGCAAGGCTGCATCTATGCCTGCGAGGGCGCGATCGCCTG
GGCCCACAACTATGCGGTCGAGGCCCGGCGCCTTGCCGAGACTGCGGTCGAGCCACGCAAGACCGAGCTT
CTCGAGATGGCAGAACGCCTCGATCGCGTCCCTGCCGAAGCACCCCGCAACTTCATGGAAGCCGTCCAGG
CCCTTTGGACCACCCAGATCCTCGTCATCTCCGACTCCCTTGCCCTCGGCGTCTCCCCGGGCCGTTGGGG
CAAGTTCCTTGAGCCTTATTACGAGAAGGATCTTGCCGAGGGGCGCATCACCAAGGGACAGGCCCTTGAG
GTCATGGAGCTGCTCCGTATCAAATTCTCGACTGAGGAGTACATCACCCCGTCCCTCTGGGCGGCCATGG
CCTCCTCGAACTCGTTCATGAACCTTGCCGTTGGCGGCCTCGATCCCAAGACGGGCAAGTGCACCGACAA
CGAGATCGAGGACCTCATCCTCGAGGCCGGCATCAACATGCCCACCCCGCAACCGACCCTCTCGATCCTT
CTCTCCGACAAGACGACAGACCATCTCGCCATCAAGGCCGCCGAGTGCACCAAGGCCGGCAACGGGTATC
CCGCGTGGTTTAACTATGACATGATGGTCCAACACAACCTCGCTATGTATCGCGACGAGGGCATCACCCT
TGAGGACGCCCGCAACTGTGCGCTCTCCGGCTGCGTCGAGAACGGCCTCGCCGGTACCGGTCACCCCATC
GCCGCGCCGGCCTTCTACAACGAGGGCAAGACCATCGAGCTTGCCTGCAACGAAGGCGTCGACCCCCGCA
CGGGCATCAAGGTCATGGATGGCATCGTCCCCATCAAGACGTACGAGGACCTTTGGGACAACTTCATCAA
GATCCGCGAGCACTTCATGCATGTCTACATGCAGTACTGGAATGAGGTCGTCGCCTGCCAGCGCGACATC
CACCCCAAGATCATGGGCTCCGTCCTCATGCATGACTGCATCGAGTCCGGCCGCCCGGTTGACAATCTCG
GCTGCCGCTACAACGGTTCCGTCACGCTGCTCGACTCCGGTACAGTTAACGTGGTCAACGGTCTCGCGGC
CATCAAGAAGCTCGTCTTCGAGGACCACAAGTACACTTGGGATGAGTTCAAGGAGGCCATGGACAATAAC
TTCGGTTTCGTGCTTGGTGCCGAGAAGGGCAACTTCTCCATGCTCAACCAGGAGATCGACCCTGAAAAGC
ACATGAAGTACGCCCATATCCACCGAGATGTCCTCAACGCACCCAAGTTTGGCAACGACGATGACTTCGT
TGACGACATCTTTGTCGACCTCTGGCATGACTACGACCGCGTTACCGCGTCCGAAACCACCTACAACGGC
TACCGCTGGATCACCGCCGCGCTTTCCATATCCGCCCATGGCCCGCATGGTCGTGTGACCGGCGCTACCC
CTGACGGTCGTCTCTCCGGAGTGACGCTGTGCGACGGCATCCTGTCCGCCTCGCCTGGCACCGACGTGAA
CGGTCCGATCGCCCTCATCCGCTCCGGCGTGAAGCTGGATCCGACCGAGTTCGCCTCGGTGCAGCTCAAT
ATGAAGTTCCATCCGACTGCCATCCGCGGTGACGAGGGCTCGAGGAACTTCGTGGACTTCATCCACAGCT
ACTTCCAGATGGGCGGCTATCACGTCCAGTTCAACATCGTGGATTCGAAGATGCTGCGAGACGCCCAGGA
TCATCCGCAGAACTATCGCGACCTGATGGTCCGTGTCGCCGGCTTCTCAGCCTACTGGAACGAGCTCGGC
AAACCCATCCAGGACGAGGTCATTGCTCGTACCGAGTACGACGCTCTCTGACTCGAGCACCACCACCACC
ACCACTGAGATCCGGCTGCTAACAAAGCCCGAAAGGAAGCTGAGTTGGCTGCTGCCACCGCTGAGCAATA
ACTAGCATAACCCCTTGGGGCCTCTAAACGGGTCTTGAGGGGTTTTTTGCTGAAAGGAGGAACTATATCC
GGATTGGCGAATGGG
[124 nt withheld, positions 6666-6789]
C
[91 nt withheld, positions 6791-6881]
A
[49 nt withheld, positions 6883-6931]
CCTTTGACGTTGGAGTCCACGTTCTTT
[37 nt withheld, positions 6959-6995]
ACCCTATCTCGGTCTATTCTTTTGATTTATAAGGGATTTTGCCGATTTCGGCCTATTGGTTAAAAAATGA
GCTGATTTAACAAAAATTTAACGCGAATTTTAACAAAATATTAACGCTTACAATTTAGGTGGCACTTTTC
GGGGAAATGTGCGCGGAACCCCTATTTGTTTATTTTTCTAAATACATTCAAATATGTATCCGCTCATGAA
TTAATTCTTAGAAAAACTCATCGAGCATCAAATGAAACTGCAATTTATTCATATCAGGATTATCAATACC
ATATTTTTGAAAAAGCCGTTTCTGTAATGAAGGAGAAAACTCACCGAGGCAGTTCCATAGGATGGCAAGA
TCCTGGTATCGGTCTGCGATTCCGACTCGTCCAACATCAATACAACCTATTAATTTCCCCTCGTCAAAAA
TAAGGTTATCAAGTGAGAAATCACCATGAGTGACGACTGAATCCGGTGAGAATGGCAAAAGTTTATGCAT
TTCTTTCCAGACTTGTTCAACAGGCCAGCCATTACGCTCGTCATCAAAATCACTCGCATCAACCAAACCG
TTATTCATTCGTGATTGCGCCTGAGCGAGACGAAATACGCGATCGCTGTTAAAAGGACAATTACAAACAG
GAATCGAATGCAACCGGCGCAGGAACACTGCCAGCGCATCAACAATATTTTCACCTGAATCAGGATATTC
TTCTAATACCTGGAATGCTGTTTTCCCGGGGATCGCAGTGGTGAGTAACCATGCATCATCAGGAGTACGG
ATAAAATGCTTGATGGTCGGAAGAGGCATAAATTCCGTCAGCCAGTTTAGTCTGACCATCTCATCTGTAA
CATCATTGGCAACGCTACCTTTGCCATGTTTCAGAAACAACTCTGGCGCATCGGGCTTCCCATACAATCG
ATAGATTGTCGCACCTGATTG
Features (pLannotate 1.2.2; 20 found; start..end, strand, type, name):
    224..812     +  rep_origin     ori: high-copy-number ColE1/pMB1/pBR322/pUC origin of replication
    998..1137    -  misc_feature   bom: basis of mobility region from pBR322
   1239..1430    -  CDS            rop: Rop protein, which maintains plasmids at low copy number; rop
   1447..1827    +  CDS            YPB1_ECOLX: Protein predicted: Swiss-Prot protein existence level 4. From Escherichia coli.
   1899..2190    -  CDS            TcR (fragment): tetracycline efflux protein; tet; confers resistance to tetracycline
   2205..2226    -  protein_bind   CAP binding site: CAP binding activates transcription in the presence of cAMP. E. coli catabolite activator protein
   2239..3321    -  CDS            lacI: lac repressor; lacI; The lac repressor binds to the lac operator to inhibit transcription in E. coli. This inhibition can be relieved by adding lactose or isopropyl-β-D-thiogalactopyranoside (IPTG).
   3322..3399    -  promoter       lacI promoter: lacI
   3407..3686    -  CDS            TcR (fragment): tetracycline efflux protein; tet; confers resistance to tetracycline
   3708..3726    +  promoter       T7 promoter: promoter for bacteriophage T7 RNA polymerase
   3727..3751    +  protein_bind   lac operator: The lac repressor binds to the lac operator to inhibit transcription in E. coli. This inhibition can be relieved by adding lactose or isopropyl-β-D-thiogalactopyranoside (IPTG). lac repressor encoded by lacI
   3766..3788    +  RBS            RBS: efficient ribosome binding site from bacteriophage T7 gene 10 (Olins and Rangwala, 1989)
   3807..3823    +  CDS            capTEV™ (fragment): composite tag for in vivo biotinylation, TEV protease cleavage, and 6xHis tagging
   3834..3851    +  CDS            thrombin site: thrombin recognition and cleavage site
   6498..6515    +  CDS            9xHis (fragment): 9xHis affinity tag
   6525..6574    +  CDS            SET1 (fragment): solubility-enhancement tag derived from T7 phage gene 10B
   6582..6629    +  terminator     T7 terminator: transcription terminator for bacteriophage T7 RNA polymerase
   6666..7094    +  rep_origin     f1 ori (sequence partly withheld): f1 bacteriophage origin of replication; arrow indicates direction of (+) strand synthesis
   7147..7204    +  promoter       AmpR promoter (fragment): bla
   7213..102     -  CDS            KanR (across the origin): aminoglycoside phosphotransferase; aph(3')-Ia; confers resistance to kanamycin in bacteria or G418 (Geneticin®) in eukaryotes
