[The description below was written by a language model from this plasmid's Addgene catalogue record and pLannotate feature annotations shown in this document.]
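Description:
pET28a-OuIAD(H514A) is a bacterial expression plasmid built on the pET28a backbone for producing a point variant of indoleacetate decarboxylase (IAD) from Olsenella uli DSM 7084 in E. coli. The 7.9 kb plasmid replicates from a ColE1/pMB1-type origin and also carries the rop gene and the bom mobilisation region inherited from pBR322. The catalogue lists it as high copy. Selection is by kanamycin through the aph(3')-Ia aminoglycoside phosphotransferase gene. An f1 phage origin is also present. Short hits to tetracycline resistance, an AmpR promoter fragment and a CAP binding site look like backbone remnants rather than functional elements.

The insert was introduced by Gibson cloning and is not itself annotated in the feature table. It appears to occupy the unannotated stretch between the thrombin site and the downstream His-coding fragment. Expression is driven by a T7 promoter followed by a lac operator and the phage T7 gene 10 ribosome binding site, and it ends at the T7 terminator. The plasmid-encoded lacI repressor keeps the cassette off until IPTG is added, and transcription requires a host that supplies T7 RNA polymerase. The protein carries an N-terminal His6 tag from the backbone, followed by a thrombin cleavage site, allowing affinity purification and optional tag removal. The fragment labelled capTEV probably corresponds to this His6 segment. Whether the downstream backbone His sequence is translated is not stated in the record.

IAD is a glycyl radical enzyme that forms skatole from indoleacetate. The H514A substitution replaces histidine 514 with alanine, and the associated work indicates the variant was used to study the enzyme's mechanism.
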