Addgene plasmid #226971: pET28a-OuIAD(H514A)
Purpose: Expressing Olsenella uli indoleacetate decarboxylase (IAD) H514A variant in E. coli
Depositing lab: Emily Balskus. Depositing organization: Harvard University. Publication: Mechanistic Studies of a Skatole-Forming Glycyl Radical Enzyme Suggest Reaction Initiation via Hydrogen Atom Transfer. Fu B, Nazemi A, Levin BJ, Yang Z, Kulik HJ, Balskus EP. J Am Chem Soc. 2022 Jun 29;144(25):11110-11119. doi: 10.1021/jacs.1c13580. Epub 2022 Jun 15. PubMed 35704859.
Backbone
  Vector backbone: pET28a
  Vector type: Bacterial Expression
Growth in bacteria
  Bacterial resistance: Kanamycin, 50 μg/mL
  Growth temperature: 37°C
  Growth strain: DH5alpha
  Copy number: High Copy
Gene/Insert
  Gene/Insert name: OuIAD(H514A)
  Species: Olsenella uli DSM 7084
  Mutation: H514A
  Tag / fusion protein: His6 (on backbone) (N terminal on insert)
  Cloning method: Gibson Cloning
Terms and licenses: Academic/Nonprofit Terms; Industry Terms: Not Available to Industry
How to cite: pET28a-OuIAD(H514A) was a gift from Emily Balskus (Addgene plasmid # 226971 ; http://n2t.net/addgene:226971 ; RRID:Addgene_226971)
